Addgene plasmid #57689: tdEos-Vimentin-C-18
Purpose: Localization: Intermediate Filaments, Excitation: 505 / 569, Emission: 516 / 581
Depositing lab: Michael Davidson. Depositing organization: Florida State University, Tallahassee.
Backbone
  Vector backbone: tdEos-C1
  Backbone size w/o insert (bp): 4750
  Vector type: Mammalian Expression
  Selectable markers: Neomycin (select with G418)
Growth in bacteria
  Bacterial resistance: Kanamycin, 50 μg/mL
  Growth temperature: 37°C
  Growth strain: DH5alpha
  Copy number: High Copy
Gene/Insert
  Gene/Insert name: Vimentin (alt name: NM_003380.3)
  Species: H. sapiens (human)
  Entrez Gene: VIM
  Promoter: CMV
  Tag / fusion protein: tdEos (N terminal on backbone)
  Cloning method: Unknown
  Sequencing primers: 5′ CMV-F; 3′ SV40pA-R
Terms and licenses: Academic/Nonprofit Terms; Industry Terms
Depositor comments: . Excitation = 505 / 569; Emission = 516 / 581
How to cite: tdEos-Vimentin-C-18 was a gift from Michael Davidson (Addgene plasmid # 57689 ; http://n2t.net/addgene:57689 ; RRID:Addgene_57689)
