[The description below was written by a language model from this plasmid's Addgene catalogue record.]
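Description:
tdEos-Vimentin-C-18 is a mammalian expression plasmid built on the tdEos-C1 backbone (about 4.75 kb without the insert) that encodes human vimentin (VIM) fused to the photoconvertible fluorescent protein tdEos. Expression is driven by the CMV promoter, a strong constitutive promoter in most mammalian cell lines. The tdEos tag is supplied by the backbone and sits at the N terminus of the fusion, so vimentin is placed downstream of the fluorescent protein. The "18" in the name probably refers to the length of the linker joining the two parts, but the record does not state this. The plasmid is maintained in bacteria at high copy number under kanamycin selection. A neomycin resistance marker allows G418 selection of transfected mammalian cells, for example to derive stable lines. The use of an SV40 polyA sequencing primer suggests an SV40 polyadenylation signal downstream of the insert. No feature table is provided, so the origin of replication and other backbone elements are not explicitly recorded, and the cloning method is listed as unknown.

The construct serves as a localization marker for intermediate filaments, because vimentin assembles into the cytoplasmic intermediate filament network and carries the fluorescent tag with it. tdEos is a tandem dimer form of Eos that behaves as a single unit. It has a green state (excitation 505 nm, emission 516 nm) and a red state (excitation 569 nm, emission 581 nm), with conversion from green to red generally triggered by violet or near-UV light. This property makes the fusion suitable for live-cell imaging of filament organization, for optical highlighting and tracking of selected filament populations, and for photoactivated localization-type super-resolution microscopy.
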