>Addgene plasmid #57689 | tdEos-Vimentin-C-18 | depositor partial sequence | sequence record 88843 | insert sequence
ACATGCTAGGTGACGTCAGATCCGCTAGCGCTACCGGTCGCCACCATGAGTGCGATTAAGCCAGACATGA
AGATCAACCTCCGTATGGAAGGCAACGTAAACGGGCACCACTTTGTGATCGACGGAGATGGTACAGGCAA
GCCTTTTGAGGGAAAACAGAGTATGGATCTTGAAGTCAAAGAGGGCGGACCTCTGCCTTTTGCCTTTGAT
ATCCTGACCACTGCATTCCATTACGGCAACAGGGTATTCGCCGAATATCCAGACCACATACAAGACTATT
TTAAGCAGTCGTTTCCTAAGGGGTATTCGTGGGAACGAAGCTTGACTTTCGAAGACGGGGGCATTTGCAT
TGCCAGAAACGACATAACAATGGAAGGGGACACTTTCTATAATAAAGTTCGATTTCACGGTGTAAACTTT
CCCGCCAATGGTCCAGTTATGCAGAAGAAGACGCTGAAATGGGAGCCCTCCACTGAGAAAATGTATGTGC
GTGATGGAGTGCTGACTGGTGATATTCGCATGGCTTTGTTGCTTGAAGGAAATGCCCATTACCGATGTGA
CTTCAGAACTACTTACAAAGCTAAGGAGAAGGGTGTCAAGTTACCAGGCTACCACTTTGTGGACCACTGC
ATTGAGATTTTAAGCCATGACAAAGATTACAACAAGGTTAAGCTGTATGAGCATGCTGTTGCTCATTCTG
GATTGCCTGACAATGCCAGACGATCCGGTAGCGGTCACGGTACTGGTTCTACTGGTTCTGGTTCTTCTGA
GAGTGCGATTAAGCCAGACATGAAGATCAACCTCCGTATGGAAGGCAACGTAAACGGGCACCACTTTGTG
ATCGACGGAGATGGTACAGGCAAGCCTTTTGAGGGAAAACAGAGTATGGATCTTGAAGTCAAAGAGGGCG
GACCTCTGCCTTTTGCCTTTGATATCCTGACCACTGCATTCCATTACGGCAACAGGGTATTCGCCGAATA
TCCAGACCACATACAAGACTATTTTAAGCAGTCGTTTCCTAAGGGGTATTCGTGGGAACGAAGCTTGACT
TTCGAAGACGGGGGCATTTGCATTGCCAGAAACGACATAACAATGGAAGGGGACACTTTCTATAATAAAG
TTCGATTTCACGGTGTAAACTTTCCCGCCAATGGTCCAGTTATGCAGAAGAAGACGCTGAAATGGGAGCC
CTCCACTGAGAAAATGTATGTGCGTGATGGAGTGCTGACTGGTGATATTCGCATGGCTTTGTTGCTTGAA
GGAAATGCCCATTACCGATGTGACTTCAGAACTACTTACAAAGCTAAGGAGAAGGGTGTCAAGTTACCAG
GCTACCACTTTGTGGACCACTGCATTGAGATTTTAAGCCATGACAAAGATTACAACAAGGTTAAGCTGTA
TGAGCATGCTGTTGCTCATTCTGGATTGCCTGACAATGCCAGACGATCCGGACTCAGATCTGGCAGCGGT
GGAGGCAGCGCATCCGGCGGAAGCGGAAGCTCCACCAGGTCCGTGTCCTCGTCCTCCTACCGCAGGATGT
TCGGCGGCCCGGGCACCGCGAGCCGGCCGAGCTCCAGCCGGAGCTACGTGACTACGTCCACCCGCACCTA
CAGCCTGGGCAGCGCGCTGCGCCCCAGCACCAGCCGCAGCCTCTACGCCTCGTCCCCGGGCGGCGTGTAT
GCCACGCGCTCCTCTGCCGTGCGCCTGCGGAGCAGCGTGCCCGGGGTGCGGCTCCTGCAGGACTCGGTGG
ACTTCTCGCTGGCCGACGCCATCAACACCGAGTTCAAGAACACCCGCACCAACGAGAAGGTGGAGCTGCA
GGAGCTGAATGACCGCTTCGCCAACTACATCGACAAGGTGCGCTTCCTGGAGCAGCAGAATAAGATCCTG
CTGGCCGAGCTCGAGCAGCTCAAGGGCCAAGGCAAGTCGCGCCTGGGGGACCTCTACGAGGAGGAGATGC
GGGAGCTGCGCCGGCAGGTGGACCAGCTAACCAACGACAAAGCCCGCGTCGAGGTGGAGCGCGACAACCT
GGCCGAGGACATCATGCGCCTCCGGGAGAAATTGCAGGAGGAGATGCTTCAGAGAGAGGAAGCCGAAAAC
ACCCTGCAATCTTTCAGACAGGATGTTGACAATGCGTCTCTGGCACGTCTTGACCTTGAACGCAAAGTGG
AATCTTTGCAAGAAGAGATTGCCTTTTTGAAGAAACTCCACGAAGAGGAAATCCAGGAGCTGCAGGCTCA
GATTCAGGAACAGCATGTCCAAATCGATGTGGATGTTTCCAAGCCTGACCTCACGGCTGCCCTGCGTGAC
GTACGTCAGCAATATGAAAGTGTGGCTGCCAAGAACCTGCAGGAGGCAGAAGAATGGTACAAATCCAAGT
TTGCTGACCTCTCTGAGGCTGCCAACCGGAACAATGACGCCCTGCGCCAGGCAAAGCAGGAGTCCACTGA
GTACCGGAGACAGGTGCAGTCCCTCACCTGTGAAGTGGATGCCCTTAAAGGAACCAATGAGTCCCTGGAA
CGCCAGATGCGTGAAATGGAAGAGAACTTTGCCGTTGAAGCTGCTAACTACCAAGACACTATTGGCCGCC
TGCAGGATGAGATTCAGAATATGAAGGAGGAAATGGCTCGTCACCTTCGTGAATACCAAGACCTGCTCAA
TGTTAAGATGGCCCTTGACATTGAGATTGCCACCTACAGGAAGCTGCTGGAAGGCGAGGAGAGCAGGATT
TCTCTGCCTCTTCCAAACTTTTCCTCCCTGAACCTGAGGGAAACTAATCTGGATTCACTCCCTCTGGTTG
ATACCCACTCAAAAAGGACACTTCTGATTAAGACGGTTGAAACTAGAGATGGACAGGTTATCAACGAAAC
TTCTCAGCATCACGATGACCTTGAATAAGGATCCACCGGATCTAGATAACTGATCATAATCAGCCATACC
ACATTGTAGAGATTTCCC
